>Addgene plasmid #27052 | pOPTN-EGFP | addgene full sequence | sequence record 207874 | Addgene NGS Result
TAGTTATTAATAGTAATCAATTACGGGGTCATTAGTTCATAGCCCATATATGGAGTTCCGCGTTACATAA
CTTACGGTAAATGGCCCGCCTGGCTGACCGCCCAACGACCCCCGCCCATTGACGTCAATAATGACGTATG
TTCCCATAGTAACGCCAATAGGGACTTTCCATTGACGTCAATGGGTGGAGTATTTACGGTAAACTGCCCA
CTTGGCAGTACATCAAGTGTATCATATGCCAAGTACGCCCCCTATTGACGTCAATGACGGTAAATGGCCC
GCCTGGCATTATGCCCAGTACATGACCTTATGGGACTTTCCTACTTGGCAGTACATCTACGTATTAGTCA
TCGCTATTACCATGGTGATGCGGTTTTGGCAGTACATCAATGGGCGTGGATAGCGGTTTGACTCACGGGG
ATTTCCAAGTCTCCACCCCATTGACGTCAATGGGAGTTTGTTTTGGCACCAAAATCAACGGGACTTTCCA
AAATGTCGTAACAACTCCGCCCCATTGACGCAAATGGGCGGTAGGCGTGTACGGTGGGAGGTCTATATAA
GCAGAGCTGGTTTAGTGAACCGTCAGATCCGCTAGCGCTACCGGACTCAGATCTCGAGCTCAAGCTTCGA
ATTCCCACCATGGCTATGTCCCATCAACCTCTCAGCTGCCTCACTGAAAAGGAGGACAGCCCCAGTGAAA
GCACAGGAAATGGACCCCCCCACCTGGCCCACCCAAACCTGGACACGTTTACCCCGGAGGAGCTGCTGCA
GCAGATGAAAGAGCTCCTGACCGAGAACCACCAGCTGAAAGAAGCCATGAAGCTAAATAATCAAGCCATG
AAAGGGAGATTTGAGGAGCTTTCGGCCTGGACAGAGAAACAGAAGGAAGAACGCCAGTTTTTTGAGATAC
AGAGCAAAGAAGCAAAAGAGCGTCTAATGGCCTTGAGTCATGAGAATGAGAAATTGAAGGAAGAGCTTGG
AAAACTAAAAGGGAAATCAGAAAGGTCATCTGAGGACCCCACTGATGACTCCAGGCTTCCCAGGGCCGAA
GCGGAGCAGGAAAAGGACCAGCTCAGGACCCAGGTGGTGAGGCTACAAGCAGAGAAGGCAGACCTGTTGG
GCATCGTGTCTGAACTGCAGCTCAAGCTGAACTCCAGCGGCTCCTCAGAAGATTCCTTTGTTGAAATTAG
GATGGCTGAAGGAGAAGCAGAAGGGTCAGTAAAAGAAATCAAGCATAGTCCTGGGCCCACGAGAACAGTC
TCCACTGGCACGGCATTGTCTAAATATAGGAGCAGATCTGCAGATGGGGCCAAGAATTACTTCGAACATG
AGGAGTTAACTGTGAGCCAGCTCCTGCTGTGCCTAAGGGAAGGGAATCAGAAGGTGGAGAGACTTGAAGT
TGCACTCAAGGAGGCCAAAGAAAGAGTTTCAGATTTTGAAAAGAAAACAAGTAATCGTTCTGAGATTGAA
ACCCAGACAGAGGGGAGCACAGAGAAAGAGAATGATGAAGAGAAAGGCCCGGAGACTGTTGGAAGCGAAG
TGGAAGCACTGAACCTCCAGGTGACATCTCTGTTTAAGGAGCTTCAAGAGGCTCATACAAAACTCAGCGA
AGCTGAGCTAATGAAGAAGAGACTTCAAGAAAAGTGTCAGGCCCTTGAAAGGAAAAATTCTGCAATTCCA
TCAGAGTTGAATGAAAAGCAAGAGCTTGTTTATACTAACAAAAAGTTAGAGCTACAAGTGGAAAGCATGC
TATCAGAAATCAAAATGGAACAGGCTAAAACAGAGGATGAAAAGTCCAAATTAACTGTGCTACAGATGAC
ACACAACAAGCTTCTTCAAGAACATAATAATGCATTGAAAACAATTGAGGAACTAACAAGAAAAGAGTCA
GAAAAAGTGGACAGGGCAGTGCTGAAGGAACTGAGTGAAAAACTGGAACTGGCAGAGAAGGCTCTGGCTT
CCAAACAGCTGCAAATGGATGAAATGAAGCAAACCATTGCCAAGCAGGAAGAGGACCTGGAAACCATGAC
CATCCTCAGGGCTCAGATGGAAGTTTACTGTTCTGATTTTCATGCTGAAAGAGCAGCGAGAGAGAAAATT
CATGAGGAAAAGGAGCAACTGGCATTGCAGCTGGCAGTTCTGCTGAAAGAGAATGATGCTTTCGAAGACG
GAGGCAGGCAGTCCTTGATGGAGATGCAGAGTCGTCATGGGGCGAGAACAAGTGACTCTGACCAGCAGGC
TTACCTTGTTCAAAGAGGAGCTGAGGACAGGGACTGGCGGCAACAGCGGAATATTCCGATTCATTCCTGC
CCCAAGTGTGGAGAGGTTCTGCCTGACATAGACACGTTACAGATTCACGTGATGGATTGCATCATTCGGG
ATCCAATGGTGAGCAAGGGCGAGGAGCTGTTCACCGGGGTGGTGCCCATCCTGGTCGAGCTGGACGGCGA
CGTAAACGGCCACAAGTTCAGCGTGTCCGGCGAGGGCGAGGGCGATGCCACCTACGGCAAGCTGACCCTG
AAGTTCATCTGCACCACCGGCAAGCTGCCCGTGCCCTGGCCCACCCTCGTGACCACCCTGACCTACGGCG
TGCAGTGCTTCAGCCGCTACCCCGACCACATGAAGCAGCACGACTTCTTCAAGTCCGCCATGCCCGAAGG
CTACGTCCAGGAGCGCACCATCTTCTTCAAGGACGACGGCAACTACAAGACCCGCGCCGAGGTGAAGTTC
GAGGGCGACACCCTGGTGAACCGCATCGAGCTGAAGGGCATCGACTTCAAGGAGGACGGCAACATCCTGG
GGCACAAGCTGGAGTACAACTACAACAGCCACAACGTCTATATCATGGCCGACAAGCAGAAGAACGGCAT
CAAGGTGAACTTCAAGATCCGCCACAACATCGAGGACGGCAGCGTGCAGCTCGCCGACCACTACCAGCAG
AACACCCCCATCGGCGACGGCCCCGTGCTGCTGCCCGACAACCACTACCTGAGCACCCAGTCCGCCCTGA
GCAAAGACCCCAACGAGAAGCGCGATCACATGGTCCTGCTGGAGTTCGTGACCGCCGCCGGGATCACTCT
CGGCATGGACGAGCTGTACAAGTAAAGCGGCCGCGACTCTAGATCATAATCAGCCATACCACATTTGTAG
AGGTTTTACTTGCTTTAAAAAACCTCCCACACCTCCCCCTGAACCTGAAACATAAAATGAATGCAATTGT
TGTTGTTAACTTGTTTATTGCAGCTTATAATGGTTACAAATAAAGCAATAGCATCACAAATTTCACAAAT
AAAGCATTTTTTTCACTGCATTCTAGTTGTGGTTTGTCCAAACTCATCAATGTATCTTAAGGCGTAAATT
GTAAGCGTTAATATTTTGTTAAAATTCGCGTTAAATTTTTGTTAAATCAGCTCATTTTTTAACCAATAGG
CCGAAATCGGCAAAATCCCTTATAAATCAAAAGAATAGACCGAGATAGGGT
[37 nt withheld, positions 3482-3518]
AAAGAACGTGGACTCCAACGTCAAAGG
[49 nt withheld, positions 3546-3594]
T
[91 nt withheld, positions 3596-3686]
G
[124 nt withheld, positions 3688-3811]
CAGGTGGCACTTTTCGGGGAAATGTGCGCGGAACCCCTATTTGTTTATTTTTCTAAATACATTCAAATAT
GTATCCGCTCATGAGACAATAACCCTGATAAATGCTTCAATAATATTGAAAAAGGAAGAGTCCTGAGGCG
GAAAGAACCAGCTGTGGAATGTGTGTCAGTTAGGGTGTGGAAAGTCCCCAGGCTCCCCAGCAGGCAGAAG
TATGCAAAGCATGCATCTCAATTAGTCAGCAACCAGGTGTGGAAAGTCCCCAGGCTCCCCAGCAGGCAGA
AGTATGCAAAGCATGCATCTCAATTAGTCAGCAACCATAGTCCCGCCCCTAACTCCGCCCATCCCGCCCC
TAACTCCGCCCAGTTCCGCCCATTCTCCGCCCCATGGCTGACTAATTTTTTTTATTTATGCAGAGGCCGA
GGCCGCCTCGGCCTCTGAGCTATTCCAGAAGTAGTGAGGAGGCTTTTTTGGAGGCCTAGGCTTTTGCAAA
GATCGATCAAGAGACAGGATGAGGATCGTTTCGCATGATTGAACAAGATGGATTGCACGCAGGTTCTCCG
GCCGCTTGGGTGGAGAGGCTATTCGGCTATGACTGGGCACAACAGACAATCGGCTGCTCTGATGCCGCCG
TGTTCCGGCTGTCAGCGCAGGGGCGCCCGGTTCTTTTTGTCAAGACCGACCTGTCCGGTGCCCTGAATGA
ACTGCAAGACGAGGCAGCGCGGCTATCGTGGCTGGCCACGACGGGCGTTCCTTGCGCAGCTGTGCTCGAC
GTTGTCACTGAAGCGGGAAGGGACTGGCTGCTATTGGGCGAAGTGCCGGGGCAGGATCTCCTGTCATCTC
ACCTTGCTCCTGCCGAGAAAGTATCCATCATGGCTGATGCAATGCGGCGGCTGCATACGCTTGATCCGGC
TACCTGCCCATTCGACCACCAAGCGAAACATCGCATCGAGCGAGCACGTACTCGGATGGAAGCCGGTCTT
GTCGATCAGGATGATCTGGACGAAGAGCATCAGGGGCTCGCGCCAGCCGAACTGTTCGCCAGGCTCAAGG
CGAGCATGCCCGACGGCGAGGATCTCGTCGTGACCCATGGCGATGCCTGCTTGCCGAATATCATGGTGGA
AAATGGCCGCTTTTCTGGATTCATCGACTGTGGCCGGCTGGGTGTGGCGGACCGCTATCAGGACATAGCG
TTGGCTACCCGTGATATTGCTGAAGAGCTTGGCGGCGAATGGGCTGACCGCTTCCTCGTGCTTTACGGTA
TCGCCGCTCCCGATTCGCAGCGCATCGCCTTCTATCGCCTTCTTGACGAGTTCTTCTGAGCGGGACTCTG
GGGTTCGAAATGACCGACCAAGCGACGCCCAACCTGCCATCACGAGATTTCGATTCCACCGCCGCCTTCT
ATGAAAGGTTGGGCTTCGGAATCGTTTTCCGGGACGCCGGCTGGATGATCCTCCAGCGCGGGGATCTCAT
GCTGGAGTTCTTCGCCCACCCTAGGGGGAGGCTAACTGAAACACGGAAGGAGACAATACCGGAAGGAACC
CGCGCTATGACGGCAATAAAAAGACAGAATAAAACGCACGGTGTTGGGTCGTTTGTTCATAAACGCGGGG
TTCGGTCCCAGGGCTGGCACTCTGTCGATACCCCACCGAGACCCCATTGGGGCCAATACGCCCGCGTTTC
TTCCTTTTCCCCACCCCACCCCCCAAGTTCGGGTGAAGGCCCAGGGCTCGCAGCCAACGTCGGGGCGGCA
GGCCCTGCCATAGCCTCAGGTTACTCATATATACTTTAGATTGATTTAAAACTTCATTTTTAATTTAAAA
GGATCTAGGTGAAGATCCTTTTTGATAATCTCATGACCAAAATCCCTTAACGTGAGTTTTCGTTCCACTG
AGCGTCAGACCCCGTAGAAAAGATCAAAGGATCTTCTTGAGATCCTTTTTTTCTGCGCGTAATCTGCTGC
TTGCAAACAAAAAAACCACCGCTACCAGCGGTGGTTTGTTTGCCGGATCAAGAGCTACCAACTCTTTTTC
CGAAGGTAACTGGCTTCAGCAGAGCGCAGATACCAAATACTGTTCTTCTAGTGTAGCCGTAGTTAGGCCA
CCACTTCAAGAACTCTGTAGCACCGCCTACATACCTCGCTCTGCTAATCCTGTTACCAGTGGCTGCTGCC
AGTGGCGATAAGTCGTGTCTTACCGGGTTGGACTCAAGACGATAGTTACCGGATAAGGCGCAGCGGTCGG
GCTGAACGGGGGGTTCGTGCACACAGCCCAGCTTGGAGCGAACGACCTACACCGAACTGAGATACCTACA
GCGTGAGCTATGAGAAAGCGCCACGCTTCCCGAAGGGAGAAAGGCGGACAGGTATCCGGTAAGCGGCAGG
GTCGGAACAGGAGAGCGCACGAGGGAGCTTCCAGGGGGAAACGCCTGGTATCTTTATAGTCCTGTCGGGT
TTCGCCACCTCTGACTTGAGCGTCGATTTTTGTGATGCTCGTCAGGGGGGCGGAGCCTATGGAAAAACGC
CAGCAACGCGGCCTTTTTACGGTTCCTGGCCTTTTGCTGGCCTTTTGCTCACATGTTCTTTCCTGCGTTA
TCCCCTGATTCTGTGGATAACCGTATTACCGCCATGCAT
Features (pLannotate 1.2.2; 15 found; start..end, strand, type, name):
     61..364     +  enhancer       CMV enhancer: human cytomegalovirus immediate early enhancer
    365..568     +  promoter       CMV promoter: human cytomegalovirus (CMV) immediate early promoter
    591..634     +  misc_feature   MCS (fragment): multiple cloning site
    646..2376    +  CDS            OPTN: OPTN_HUMAN - Also known as FIP2, GLC1E, HIP7, HYPL, NRP. Experimental evidence at protein level: Swiss-Prot protein existence level 1. (Microbial infection) May constitute a cellular target for adenovirus E3 14.7 and Bluetongue virus protein NS3 to inhibit innate immune response. From Homo sapiens (Human).
   2386..3105    +  CDS            EGFP: the original enhanced GFP (Yang et al., 1996) mammalian codon-optimized
   3122..3205    +  CDS            large T antigen (fragment): large T antigen from SV40 (simian virus 40)
   3228..3349    +  polyA_signal   SV40 poly(A) signal: SV40 polyadenylation signal
   3383..3811    -  rep_origin     f1 ori (sequence partly withheld): f1 bacteriophage origin of replication; arrow indicates direction of (+) strand synthesis
   3838..3942    +  promoter       AmpR promoter: bla
   3944..4301    +  promoter       SV40 promoter: SV40 enhancer and early promoter
   4336..5130    +  CDS            NeoR/KanR: aminoglycoside phosphotransferase from Tn5; aph(3')-II (or nptII); confers resistance to neomycin, kanamycin, and G418 (Geneticin®)
   5151..5303    +  CDS            ble (fragment): BLE_KLEPN - Experimental evidence at protein level: Swiss-Prot protein existence level 1. Binding protein with a strong affinity to the bleomycin family of antibiotics. Binds to CL990; an antimitotic-antibiotic compound. From Klebsiella pneumoniae.
   5362..5409    +  polyA_signal   HSV TK poly(A) signal: herpes simplex virus thymidine kinase polyadenylation signal (Cole and Stacy, 1985)
   5500..5516    -  polyA_signal   bGH poly(A) signal (fragment): bovine growth hormone polyadenylation signal
   5738..6326    +  rep_origin     ori: high-copy-number ColE1/pMB1/pBR322/pUC origin of replication
