[The description below was written by a language model from this plasmid's Addgene catalogue record and pLannotate feature annotations shown in this document.]
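Description:
pOPTN-EGFP is a mammalian expression plasmid built on the pEGFP-N1 backbone that produces human optineurin (OPTN) fused at its C-terminus to enhanced GFP. The roughly 1.7 kb OPTN coding sequence was inserted by restriction cloning between the EcoRI and BamHI sites of the multiple cloning site, both of which remain intact. In the sequenced 6,440 nt record it sits immediately upstream of the EGFP open reading frame, separated by only a short linker. Transcription of the fusion is driven by the human cytomegalovirus immediate early enhancer and promoter and is terminated by the SV40 polyadenylation signal. The short large T antigen fragment annotated just before that signal is most likely residual SV40 sequence flanking it rather than a functional element.

The plasmid is propagated in E. coli through a high-copy ColE1/pUC-type origin and also carries an f1 phage origin, which permits single-stranded DNA production. A single Tn5 aminoglycoside phosphotransferase gene (NeoR/KanR) serves both hosts. A bacterial bla-type promoter expresses it for kanamycin selection in bacteria, and the adjacent SV40 enhancer/early promoter, paired with the HSV TK polyadenylation signal, expresses it in mammalian cells for G418 selection of stable transfectants. The small ble and bGH poly(A) fragments in the annotation appear to be partial matches in backbone sequence, not working parts.

The construct is suited to overexpressing fluorescently tagged optineurin in cultured mammalian cells so that its localisation and cellular effects can be followed by microscopy. The associated publication studied this glaucoma-linked gene in two ocular cell types and reported Golgi fragmentation and cell death on overexpression of wild-type and mutant optineurin. The record lists no mutation for this insert.
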