Addgene plasmid #27052: pOPTN-EGFP
Depositing lab: Beatrice Yue. Depositing organization: University of Illinois at Chicago. Publication: Studies of optineurin, a glaucoma gene: Golgi fragmentation and cell death from overexpression of wild-type and mutant optineurin in two ocular cell types. Park BC, Shen X, Samaraweera M, Yue BY. Am J Pathol. 2006 Dec . 169(6):1976-89. 10.2353/ajpath.2006.060400 PubMed 17148662.
Backbone
  Vector backbone: pEGFP-N1
  Backbone manufacturer: Clonetech
  Backbone size w/o insert (bp): 4733
  Vector type: Mammalian Expression
  Selectable markers: Neomycin (select with G418)
Growth in bacteria
  Bacterial resistance: Kanamycin, 50 μg/mL
  Growth temperature: 37°C
  Growth strain: DH5alpha
  Copy number: Unknown
Gene/Insert
  Gene/Insert name: optineurin (alt name: OPTN)
  Species: H. sapiens (human)
  Insert size (bp): 1738
  GenBank ID: NM_001008211
  Entrez Gene: OPTN (a.k.a. ALS12, FIP2, GLC1E, HIP7, HYPL, NRP, TFIIIA-INTP)
  Cloning method: Restriction Enzyme; 5′ cloning site ECoRI (not destroyed); 3′ cloning site BamHI (not destroyed)
  Sequencing primers: 5′ sequence; 3′ sequence
Resource information
  A portion of this plasmid was derived from a plasmid made by: Dr. Robert Weil, Institute Pasteur, Paris, France
Terms and licenses: Academic/Nonprofit Terms; Industry Terms: Not Available to Industry
How to cite: pOPTN-EGFP was a gift from Beatrice Yue (Addgene plasmid # 27052 ; http://n2t.net/addgene:27052 ; RRID:Addgene_27052)
