>Addgene plasmid #27052 | pOPTN-EGFP | addgene partial sequence | sequence record 33308 | 27052 with EGFP-N
TTGCTCACCATTGGATCCCGAATGATGCAATCCATCACGTGAATCTGTAACGTGTCTATGTCAGGCAGAA
CCTCTCCACACTTGGGGCAGGAATGAATCGGAATATTCCGCTGTTGCCGCCAGTCCCTGTCCTCAGCTCC
TCTTTGAACAAGGTAAGCCTGCTGGTCAGAGTCACTTGTTCTCGCCCCATGACGACTCTGCATCTCCATC
AAGGACTGCCTGCCTCCGTCTTCGAAAGCATCATTCTCTTTCAGCAGAACTGCCAGCTGCAATGCCAGTT
GCTCCTTTTCCTCATGAATTTTCTCTCTCGCTGCTCTTTCAGCATGAAAATCAGAACAGTAAACTTCCAT
CTGAGCCCTGAGGATGGTCATGGTTTCCAGGTCCTCTTCCTGCTTGGCAATGGTTTGCTTCATTTCATCC
ATTTGCAGCTGTTTGGAAGCCAGAGCCTTCTCTGCCAGTTCCAGTTTTTCACTCAGTTCCTTCAGCACTG
CCCTGTCCACTTTTTCTGACTCTTTTCTTGTTAGTTCCTCAATTGTTTTCAATGCATTATTATGTTCTTG
AAGAAGCTTGTTGTGTGTCATCTGTAGCACAGTTAATTTGGACTTTTCATCCTCTGTTTTAGCCTGTTCC
ATTTTGATTTCTGATAGCATGCTTTCCACTTGTAGCTCTAACTTTTTGTTAGTATAAACAAGCTCTTGCT
TTTCATTCAACTCTGATGGAATTGCAGAATTTTTCCTTTCAAGGGCCTGACACTTTTCTTGAAGTCTCTT
CTTCATTAGCTCAGCTTCGCTGAGTTTTGTATGAGCCTCTTGAAGCTCCTTAAACAGAGATGTCACCT
